>Addgene plasmid #111542 | Thy-C73A-HA | addgene full sequence | sequence record 266957 | Addgene NGS Result
TCTGTTGAAAGAATCATCGGGGAGGGGGGGGGGCTCAAGAGGGGAGAGCTCTGCTGAGCCTTTGTGGACC
ATCCAATGAGGATGAGGGCTTAGATTCTACCAGGTCATTCTCAGCCACCACACACAAGCGCTCTGCCATC
ACTGAAGAAGCCCCCTAGGGCTCTTGGGCCAGGGCACACTCAGTAAAGATGCAGGTTCAGTCAGGGAATG
ATGGGGAAAGGGGTAGGAGGTGGGGGAGGGATCACCCCCTCCTCTAAAACACGAGCCTGCTGTCTCCAAA
GGCCTCTGCCTGTAGTGAGGGTGGCAGAAGAAGACAAGGAGCCAGAACTCTGACTCCAGGATCTAAGTCC
GTGCAGGAAGGGGATCCTAGAACCATCTGGTTGGACCCAGCTTACCAAGGGAGAGCCTTTATTCTTCTTT
CCCTTGCCCCTCTGTGCCAGCCCCTCTTGCTGTCCCTGATCCCCCAGACAGCGAGAGTCTTGCAACCTGC
CTCTTCCAAGACCTCCTAATCTCAGGGGCAGGCGGTGGAGTGAGATCCGGCGTGCACACTTTTTGGAAGA
TAGCTTTCCCAAGGATCCTCTCCCCCACTGGCAGCTCTGCCTGTCCCATCACCATGTATAATACCACCAC
TGCTACAGCATCTCACCGAGGAAAGAAAACTGCACAATAAAACCAAGCCTCTGGAGTGTGTCCTGGTGTC
TGTCTCTTCTGTGTCCTGGCGTCTGTCTCTTCTGTGTTCTTCCAAGGTCAGAAACAAAAACCACACACTT
CAACCTGGATGGCTCGGCTGAGCACTTCTGTGTGCAGAAGGTCCAACCAGACTCTGGGGTACCCCGGCCC
TCCCTATTCCCTTGCCTCCTGTCTCCCGCTTTTTATAGCTCCCTATGCTGGGCTTCTCTGGAGAGTGAAA
TCTTTGCCCAAATCAATGCGCATTCTCTCTGCTGAGTCATCTGGCGACAGCAGTTGAGTTCACCCGCCAA
CACATGGGCCCAGCTATGTAGCCGAACCCTGGCTCTGGAAGTGCCAGGGACTTTGTGCATAAGTATGTAC
CATGCCCTTTTTTCACAGTCCTAGCTCTGCAGAAGTGCAGCCTGAAGGCCTGTCTGCTGAGAGGACATGC
CCTGGAGCCCTGAAACAGGCACAGTGGGAGGAGGAACGGAGGATGACAGGCATCAGGCCCTCAGTCCAAA
AGCAACCACTTGAGAATGGGCTGGAGTACGAAACATGGGGTCCCGTCCCTGGATCCCTCCTCAAAGAGTA
ATAAGTAAAATATAAACAGGTACCCCAGGCCGTTCTGGGTTTGGGTTGTAATGGGATCCATTTGCAGAGA
ACTATTGAGACAGCCCAGCCGTACTGTGACAGGCAATGTGGGGGAGGAGGTTGAATCACTTGGTATTTAG
CATGAATAGAATAATTCCCTGAACATTTTTCTTAAACATCCATATCTAAATTACCACCACTCGCTCCCAG
TCTTCCTGCCTTTGCGCCAGCCTCCTGTCTGGCCATGCCTGAAGAAGGCTGGAGAAGCCACCCACCTCAG
GCCATGACACTGCCAGCCACTTGGCAGGTGCAGCCAAACCTGAGCTGTCCCAGAAAGGGACATTCTCAAG
ACCCAGGCACCCTGATCAGCACTGACTTGGAGCTACAAGTGTCATGCCAGAAAAGTCTCTAAGAAAACCT
TTTCAGGGAAAAGGGGGTGACTCAACACCGGGCAAGTTTGGGAAGCCCCACCCTTCGAGTGATGGAAGAG
CAGATAGGAAGCCTCAGAAGAGAGACACCGGCACCCAGGTAACGTTCCTCATGTGGTCTCTGTCACACTA
GGTGCTCTTCCCTGGACATCTCCGTGACCACACTCTCAGTTCTTAGGGAGATGCGGGTGCTCTCTGAGGC
TATCTCAGAGTTGCAGATTCTGAGGCCTAGAGTGACTACAGTCAGCCTAGGAAGCCACAGAGGACTGTGG
ACCAGGAGGGCAGAAGAGGAGAAGGGAAGAAAAACCATCAGATAGGACTTGCAATGAAACTAACCCAAGA
CAATCATAATGCAGACAGGAATGTTAAAGGCGTTCAGCAGCTGGCCATGACACCCATCTGTCCCTCTGGC
CAAGTCAGCAAGCCTGGAAGACCTGGGACTCCTGCCCATATGTCCTAAGCTCCCCACCCACCCACTCGTT
CACTGTCCTTATTCTCTCTCTACCTTCAGCCACTTAGTTTCCTACCTTAAGTCCTAGAATTGATCCTGGC
GTAATAGCGAAGAGGCCCGCACCGATCGCCCTTCCCAACAGTTGCGCAGCCTGAATGGCGAATGGCGCCT
GATGCGGTATTTTCTCCTTACGCATCTGTGCGGTATTTCACACCGCATATGGTGCACTCTCAGTACAATC
TGCTCTGATGCCGCATAGTTAAGCCAGCCCCGACACCCGCCAACACCCGCTGACGCGCCCTGACGGGCTT
GTCTGCTCCCGGCATCCGCTTACAGACAAGCTGTGACCGTCTCCGGGAGCTGCATGTGTCAGAGGTTTTC
ACCGTCATCACCGAAACGCGCGAGACGAAAGGGCCTCGTGATACGCCTATTTTTATAGGTTAATGTCATG
ATAATAATGGTTTCTTAGACGTCAGGTGGCACTTTTCGGGGAAATGTGCGCGGAACCCCTATTTGTTTAT
TTTTCTAAATACATTCAAATATGTATCCGCTCATGAGACAATAACCCTGATAAATGCTTCAATAATATTG
AAAAAGGAAGAGTATGAGTATTCAACATTTCCGTGTCGCCCTTATTCCCTTTTTTGCGGCATTTTGCCTT
CCTGTTTTTGCTCACCCAGAAACGCTGGTGAAAGTAAAAGATGCTGAAGATCAGTTGGGTGCACGAGTGG
GTTACATCGAACTGGATCTCAACAGCGGTAAGATCCTTGAGAGTTTTCGCCCCGAAGAACGTTTTCCAAT
GATGAGCACTTTTAAAGTTCTGCTATGTGGCGCGGTATTATCCCGTATTGACGCCGGGCAAGAGCAACTC
GGTCGCCGCATACACTATTCTCAGAATGACTTGGTTGAGTACTCACCAGTCACAGAAAAGCATCTTACGG
ATGGCATGACAGTAAGAGAATTATGCAGTGCTGCCATAACCATGAGTGATAACACTGCGGCCAACTTACT
TCTGACAACGATCGGAGGACCGAAGGAGCTAACCGCTTTTTTGCACAACATGGGGGATCATGTAACTCGC
CTTGATCGTTGGGAACCGGAGCTGAATGAAGCCATACCAAACGACGAGCGTGACACCACGATGCCTGTAG
CAATGGCAACAACGTTGCGCAAACTATTAACTGGCGAACTACTTACTCTAGCTTCCCGGCAACAATTAAT
AGACTGGATGGAGGCGGATAAAGTTGCAGGACCACTTCTGCGCTCGGCCCTTCCGGCTGGCTGGTTTATT
GCTGATAAATCTGGAGCCGGTGAGCGTGGGTCTCGCGGTATCATTGCAGCACTGGGGCCAGATGGTAAGC
CCTCCCGTATCGTAGTTATCTACACGACGGGGAGTCAGGCAACTATGGATGAACGAAATAGACAGATCGC
TGAGATAGGTGCCTCACTGATTAAGCATTGGTAACTGTCAGACCAAGTTTACTCATATATACTTTAGATT
GATTTAAAACTTCATTTTTAATTTAAAAGGATCTAGGTGAAGATCCTTTTTGATAATCTCATGACCAAAA
TCCCTTAACGTGAGTTTTCGTTCCACTGAGCGTCAGACCCCGTAGAAAAGATCAAAGGATCTTCTTGAGA
TCCTTTTTTTCTGCGCGTAATCTGCTGCTTGCAAACAAAAAAACCACCGCTACCAGCGGTGGTTTGTTTG
CCGGATCAAGAGCTACCAACTCTTTTTCCGAAGGTAACTGGCTTCAGCAGAGCGCAGATACCAAATACTG
TTCTTCTAGTGTAGCCGTAGTTAGGCCACCACTTCAAGAACTCTGTAGCACCGCCTACATACCTCGCTCT
GCTAATCCTGTTACCAGTGGCTGCTGCCAGTGGCGATAAGTCGTGTCTTACCGGGTTGGACTCAAGACGA
TAGTTACCGGATAAGGCGCAGCGGTCGGGCTGAACGGGGGGTTCGTGCACACAGCCCAGCTTGGAGCGAA
CGACCTACACCGAACTGAGATACCTACAGCGTGAGCTATGAGAAAGCGCCACGCTTCCCGAAGGGAGAAA
GGCGGACAGGTATCCGGTAAGCGGCAGGGTCGGAACAGGAGAGCGCACGAGGGAGCTTCCAGGGGGAAAC
GCCTGGTATCTTTATAGTCCTGTCGGGTTTCGCCACCTCTGACTTGAGCGTCGATTTTTGTGATGCTCGT
CAGGGGGGCGGAGCCTATGGAAAAACGCCAGCAACGCGGCCTTTTTACGGTTCCTGGCCTTTTGCTGGCC
TTTTGCTCACATGTTCTTTCCTGCGTTATCCCCTGATTCTGTGGATAACCGTATTACCGCCTTTGAGTGA
GCTGATACCGCTCGCCGCAGCCGAACGACCGAGCGCAGCGAGTCAGTGAGCGAGGAAGCGGAAGAGCGCC
CAATACGCAAACCGCCTCTCCCCGCGCGTTGGCCGATTCATTAATGCAGGATCGCGGCCGCGATCCCCGG
GCGAGCTCGAATTCAGAGACCGGGAACCAAACTAGCCTTTAAAAAACATAAGTACAGGAGCCAGCAAGAT
GGCTCAGTGGGTAAAGGTGCCTACCAGCAAGCCTGACAGCCTGAGTTCAGTCCCCACGAACTACGTGGTA
GGAGAGGACCAACCAACTCTGGAAATCTGTTCTGCAAACACATGCTCACACACACACACACAAATAGTAT
AAACAATTTTAAATTTCATTTAAAAATAATTTGTAAACAAAATCATTAGCACAGGTTTTAGAAAGAGCCT
CTTGGTGACATCAAGTTGATGCTGTAGATGGGGTATCATTCCTGAGGACCCAAAACCGGGTCTCAGCCTT
TCCCCATTCTGAGAGTTCTCTCTTTTCTCAGCCACTAGCTGAAGAGTAGAGTGGCTCAGCACTGGGCTCT
TGAGTTCCCAAGTCCTACAACTGGTCAGCCTGACTACTAACCAGCCATGAAGAAACAAGGAGTGGATGGG
CTGAGTCTGCTGGGATGGGAGTGGAGTTAGTAAGTGGCCATGGATGTAATGACCCCAGCAATGCTGGCTA
GAAGGCATGCCTCCTTTCCTTGTCTGGAGACGGAACGGGAGGGATCATCTTGTACTCACAGAAGGGAGAA
CATTCTAGCTGGTTGGGCCAAAATGTGCAAGTTCACCTGGAGGTGGTGGTGCATGCTTTTAACTCCAGTA
CTCAGGAGGCAGGGCCAGGTGGATCTCTGTGAGTTCAAGACCAGCCTGCACTATGGAGAGAGTTTTGGGA
CAGCCAGAGTTACACAGAAAAATCCTGGTGGAAAATCTGAAAGAAAGAGAGAAAGAAAGAAAGAAAGAAA
GGAAGAAAGAAAGAAAGAGTGGCAGGCAGGCAGGCAGGAGGAAGGAAGGAAGGAAGGAAGGAAGGAAGGA
AGGAAGGAAGGAAAATAGGTGCGACTTCAAGATCCGGAGTTACAAGCAGAATGCACTGTTTCCCTAACAG
GGCCAAGTGTTTTGAGTAACTGAAGGTGGGCATGATGCCTGGGAAGCAGAAACAAGCCAGGCAGATGCAC
CCCTTGCCTTGCTTCCGAAGGGCTGCAGTAGCATGGAAAACATGGAAAACAACCAATCCATTCCCTTTGC
TGATATAACAGGCTCCAAAGCCAAAACCTGTCACTGGAGGCTCAAGAGCAGATCTCCAGCCAAGAGGCAA
AGGAATGGGGGAAGCTGGAGGGCCTCCCTCTGGTTATCCAGGCTTCTGAAGGTTCAAGCAAAGAAAGGGT
TACAACCTTAAAAGGAGAGCGTCCCGGGGTATGGGTAGAAGACTGCTCCACCCCGACCCCCAGGGTCCCT
AACCGTCTTTTCCCTGGGCGAGTCAGCCCAATCACAGGACTGAGAGTGCCTCTTTAGTAGCAGCAAGCCA
CTTCGGACACCCAAATGGAACACCTCCAGTCAGCCCTCGCCGACCACCCCACCCCCTCCATCCTTTTCCC
TCAGCCTCCGATTGGCTGAATCTAGAGTCCCTCCCTGCTCCCCCCTCTCTCCCCACCCCTGGTGAAAACT
GCGGGCTTCAGCGCTGGGTGCAGCAACTGGAGGCGTTGGCGCACCAGGAGGAGGCTGCAGCTAGGGGAGT
CCAGGTGAGAGCAGGCCGACGGGAGGGACCCGCACATGCAAGGACCGCCGCAGGGCGAGGATGCAAGCCT
TCCCCAGCTACAGTTTTGGGAAAGGATACCAGGGCGCTCCTATATGGGGGCGCGGGAACTGGGGAAAGAA
GGTGCTCCCAGGTCGAGGTGGGAGAGGAAGGCAGTGCGGGGTCACGGGCTTTCTCCCTGCTAACGGACGC
TTTCGAAGAGTGGGTGCCGGAGGAGAACCATGAGGAAGGACATCAAGGACAGCCTTTGGTCCCCAAGCTC
AAATCGCTTTAGTGGTGCGAATAGAGGGAGGAGGTGGGTGGCAAACTGGAGGGAGTCCCCAGCGGGTGAC
CTCGTGGCTGGCTGGGTGCGGGGCACCGCAGGTAAGAAAACCGCAATGTTGCGGGAGGGGACTGGGTGGC
AGGCGCGGGGGAGGGGAAAGCTAGAAAGGATGCGAGGGAGCGGAGGGGGGAGGGAGCGGGAGAATCTCAA
CTGGTAGAGGAAGATTAAAATGAGGAAATAGCATCAGGGTGGGGTTAGCCAAGCCGGGCCTCAGGGAAAG
GGCGCAAAGTTTGTCTGGGTGTGGGCTTAGGTGGGCTGGGTATGAGATTCGGGGCGCCGAAAACACTGCT
GCGCCTCTGCCAAATCACGCTACCCCTGTATCTAGTTCTGCCAGGCTTCTCCAGCCCCAGCCCCAATTCT
TTTCTCTAGTGTTCCCCCTTCCCTCCCCTGAATCTCAAGCCCACACTCCCTCCTCCATAACCCACTGTTA
TCAAATCTAAGTCATTTGCCACCCAACAACCATCAGGAGGCGGAAGCAGACGGGAGGAGTTTGAGATCAA
CTTGGGCTACATCACGAGTTCCAGGCTCACCAAGGCTTCTTAAGGAGACCTTGTCTCTAAAATTAATTAA
TTAATTAATTAATAGTCCCCTTTCTCTGCCACAGAACCTTGGGATCTGGCTCCTGGTCGCAGCTCCCCCC
ACCCCAGGCTGACATTCACTGCCATAGCCCATCCGGAAATCCTAGTCTATTTCCCCATGGATCTTGAACT
GCAGAGAGAATGGCAGAGTGGCCCGCCCTGTGCAAAGGATGTTCCTAGCCTAGGTGGAGCTCGCGAACTC
GCAGACTGTGCCTCTCTTGGGCAAGGACAGGCTAGACAGCCTGCCGGTGTGTTGAGCTAGGGCACTGTGG
GGAAGGCAGAGAACCTGTGCAGGGCAGCAATGAACACAGGACCAGAAAACTGCAGCCCTAGGAACACTCA
AGAGCTGGCCATTTGCAAGCATCTCTGGCCTCCGTGCTTCTCACTCATGTCCCATGTCTTATACAGGCCT
CTGTGGCACCTCGCTTGCCTGATCTCATCCCTAGCCGTTAAGCTTTCTGCATGACTTATCACTTGGGGCA
TAATGCTGGATACCTACCATTTTCTTAGACCCCATCAAAATCCTATTTGAGTGTACGGTTCGGAGAACCT
CATTTATCCGGTAAATGTCTTTTACTCTGCTCTCAGGGAGCTGAGGCAGGACATCCTGAGATACATTGGG
AGAGGAGATACAGTTTCAATAAAATAATAGGTTGGGTGGAGGTACATGCCTATAATGCCACCACTCAGGA
AATGGTGGCAGCTTCGTGAGTTTGAGGCCAACCCAAGAAACATAGTGAAACCCTGTCAGTAAATAAGTAA
GCAAGTATTTGAGTATCTACTATATGCTAGGGCTGACCTGGACATTAGGGGTCATCTTCTGAACAAACTA
GTGCTTGAGGGAGGTATTTGGGGTTTTTGTTTGTTTAATGGATCTGAATGAGTTCCAGAGACTGGCTACA
CAGCGATATGACTGAGCTTAACACCCCTAAAGCATACAGTCAGACCAATTAGACAATAAAAGGTATGTAT
AGCTTACCAAATAAAAAAATTGTATTTTCAAGAGAGTGTCTGTCTGTGTAGCCCTGGCTGTTCTTGAACT
CACTCTGTAGACCAGGCTGGCCTGGAAATCCATCTGCCTGCCTCTGCCTCTCTGCCTCTCTGCCTCTCTG
CCTCTCTCTCTGCCTCTCTCTGCCTCTCTCTGCCCCTCTCTGCCCCTCTCTGCCCCTCTCTGCCGCCCTC
TGCCTTTTGCCCTCTGCCCTCTGTTCTCTGGCCTCTGCCCTCTGCCCTCTGGCCTCTGGCCTCTGCCTCT
GCCTCTTGAGTGCTGGAATCAAAGGTGTGAGCTCTGTAGGTCTTAAGTTCCAGAAGAAAGTAATGAAGTC
ACCCAGCAGGGAGGTGCTCAGGGACAGCACAGACACACACCCAGGACATAGGCTCCCACTTCCTTGGCTT
TCTCTGAGTGGCAAAGGACCTTAGGCAGTGTCACTCCCTAAGAGAAGGGGATAAAGAGAGGGGCTGAGGT
ATTCATCATGTGCTCCGTGGATCTCAAGCCCTCAAGGTAAATGGGGACCCACCTGTCCTACCAGCTGGCT
GACCTGTAGCTTTCCCCACCACAGAATCCAAGTCGGAACTCTTGGCACCTAGAGGATCTCGAGCACCATG
CCGGCGGGCATGACGAAGCATGGCTCCCGCTCCACCAGCTCGCTGCCGCCCGAGCCCATGGAGATCGTGC
GCAGCAAGGCGTGCTCTCGGCGGGTCCGCCTCAACGTCGGGGGGCTGGCGCACGAGGTACTCTGGCGTAC
CCTGGACCGCCTGCCCCGCACGCGGCTGGGCAAGCTCCGCGACTGCAACACGCACGACTCGCTGCTGGAG
GTGGCCGATGACTACAGCCTCGACGACAACGAGTACTTCTTTGACCGCCACCCGGGCGCCTTCACCTCCA
TCCTCAACTTCTACCGCACTGGGCGACTGCACATGATGGAGGAGATGTGCGCGCTCAGCTTCAGCCAAGA
GCTCGACTACTGGGGCATCGACGAGATCTACCCGGAGTCCTGCTGCCAGGCCCGCTACCACCAGAAGAAA
GAGCAGATGAACGAGGAGCTCAAGCGTGAGGCCGAGACCCTACGGGAGCGGGAAGGCGAGGAGTTCGATA
ACACGTGCTGCGCAGAGAAGAGGAAAAAACTCTGGGACCTACTGGAGAAGCCCAATTCCTCTGTGGCTGC
CAAGATCCTTGCCATAATTTCCATCATGTTCATCGTCCTCTCCACCATTGCCCTGTCCCTCAACACGCTG
CCTGAGCTACAGAGCCTCGATGAGTTCGGCCAGTCCACAGACAACCCCCAGCTGGCCCACGTGGAGGCCG
TGTGCATCGCATGGTTCACCATGGAGTACCTGCTGAGGTTCCTCTCCTCGCCCAAGAAGTGGAAGTTCTT
CAAGGGCCCACTCAATGCCATTGACTTGTTGGCCATTCTGCCATACTATGTCACCATTTTCCTCACCGAA
TCCAACAAGAGCGTGCTGCAATTCCAGAATGTCCGCCGCGTGGTCCAGATCTTCCGCATCATGCGCATTC
TCCGCATCCTTAAGCTTGCACGCCACTCCACTGGCCTCCAGTCTCTGGGCTTCACTTTGCGGAGGAGCTA
CAATGAGTTGGGCTTGCTCATCCTCTTCCTTGCCATGGGCATTATGATCTTCTCCAGCCTTGTCTTCTTT
GCTGAGAAGGATGAGGACGACACCAAGTTCAAAAGCATCCCAGCCTCTTTCTGGTGGGCCACCATCACCA
TGACTACTGTTGGGTATGGAGACATCTACCCCAAGACCCTCCTGGGGAAAATTGTTGGGGGACTCTGCTG
CATTGCAGGAGTCCTGGTGATTGCTCTTCCCATCCCCATCATCGTCAATAACTTCTCTGAGTTCTATAAG
GAGCAGAAGAGACAGGAGAAAGCAATCAAACGGCGAGAGGCTCTGGAGAGAGCCAAGAGGAATGGCAGCA
TCGTATCCATGAACATGAAGGATGCTTTTGCCCGGAGCATTGAGATGATGGACATTGTGGTTGAGAAAAA
TGGGGAGAATATGGGTAAGAAAGACAAAGTACAAGATAACCACTTGTCTCCTAACAAATGGAAATGGACA
AAGAGGACACTGTCTGAAACCAGCTCAAGTAAGTCCTTTGAAACCAAGGAACAGGGATCCCCTGAAAAAG
CCAGATCGTCTTCTAGTCCTCAGCACCTGAACGTTCAGCAGTTGGAAGACATGTACAATAAGATGGCCAA
GACCCAATCCCAACCCATCCTCAATACCAAGGAGTCAGCAGCACAGAGCAAACCAAAGGAAGAACTTGAA
ATGGAGAGTATCCCCAGCCCCGTAGCCCCTCTGCCCACTCGCACAGAAGGGGTCATTGACATGCGAAGTA
TGTCAAGCATTGATAGTTTCATTAGCTGTGCCACAGACTTCCCTGAGGCCACCAGATTCTCCCACAGCCC
TTTGACATCACTCCCCAGCAAGACTGGGGGCAGCACAGCCCCAGAAGTGGGCTGGCGGGGAGCTCTGGGT
GCCAGTGGTGGTAGGTTTGTGGAGGCCAACCCCAGCCCTGATGCCAGCCAGCACTCTAGTTTCTTCATCG
AGAGCCCCAAGAGTTCCATGAAAACTAACAACCCTTTGAAGCTCCGAGCACTTAAAGTCAACTTCATGGA
GGGTGACCCCAGTCCACTCCTCCCCGTTCTAGGGATGTACCATGACCCTCTCAGGAACCGGGGGAGTGCT
GCGGCTGCTGTCGCTGGACTGGAGTGTGCCACGCTTTTGGACAAGGCTGTGCTGAGCCCAGAGTCCTCCA
TCTACACCACAGCAAGTGCTAAGACACCCCCCCGGTCTCCTGAGAAACACACAGCAATAGCGTTCAACTT
TGAGGCGGGTGTCCACCAGTACATTGACGCAGACACAGATGATGAGGGACAGCTGCTCTACAGTGTGGAC
TCCAGCCCCCCCAAAAGCCTCCCTGGGAGCACCAGTCCGAAGTTCAGCACGGGGACAAGATCGGAGAAAA
ACCACTTTGAAAGCTCCCCTTTACCCACCTCCCCTAAGTTCTTAAGGCAGAACTGTATTTACTCCACAGA
AGCATTGACTGGAAAAGGCCCCAGTGGTCAGGAAAAGTGCAAACTTGAGAACCACATCTCCCCTGACGTC
CGTGTGTTGCCAGGGGGAGGAGCCCATGGAAGCACACGAGATCAGAGCATCGAATTCTACCCATACGATG
TTCCAGATTACGCTTAGCTCGAGGTCCTTCCTCTGCAGAGGTCTTGCTTCTCCCGGTCAGCTGACTCCCT
CCCCAAGTCCTTCAAATATCTCAGAACATGGGGAGAAACGGGGACCTTGTCCCTCCTAAGGAACCCCAGT
GCTGCATGCCATCATCCCCCCCACCCTCGCCCCCACCCCCGCCACTTCTCCCTCCATGCATACCACTAGC
TGTCATTTTGTACTCTGTATTTATTCCAGGGCTGCTTCTGATTATTTAGTTTGTTCTTTCCCTGGAGACC
TGTTAGAACATAAGGGCGTATGGTGGGTAGGGGAGGCAGGATATCAGTCCCTGGGGCGAGTTCCTCCCTG
CCAACCAAGCCAGATGCCTGAAAGAGATATGGATGAGGGAAGTTGGACTGTGCCTGTACCTGGTACAGTC
ATAC
Features (pLannotate 1.2.2; 9 found; start..end, strand, type, name):
   2236..2302    +  CDS            lacZα (fragment): LacZα fragment of β-galactosidase; lacZ fragment
   2308..2407    -  misc_feature   bom (fragment): basis of mobility region from pBR322
   2509..2544    -  CDS            rop (fragment): Rop protein, which maintains plasmids at low copy number; rop
   2639..2743    +  promoter       AmpR promoter: bla
   2744..3604    +  CDS            AmpR: β-lactamase; bla; confers resistance to ampicillin, carbenicillin, and related antibiotics
   3775..4363    +  rep_origin     ori: high-copy-number ColE1/pMB1/pBR322/pUC origin of replication
   4546..4599    +  CDS            lacI (fragment): lac repressor; lacI; The lac repressor binds to the lac operator to inhibit transcription in E. coli. This inhibition can be relieved by adding lactose or isopropyl-β-D-thiogalactopyranoside (IPTG).
   8748..11321   +  CDS            KCNB1: KCNB1_HUMAN - Experimental evidence at protein level: Swiss-Prot protein existence level 1. Voltage-gated potassium channel that mediates transmembrane potassium transport in excitable membranes, primarily in the brain, but also in the pancreas and cardiovascular system. Contributes to the regulation of the action potential (AP) repolarization, duration and frequency of repetitive AP firing in neurons, muscle cells and endocrine cells and plays a role in homeostatic attenuation of electrical excitability throughout the brain (PubMed:23161216). Plays also a role in the regulation of exocytosis
  11328..11356   +  CDS            3xHA (fragment): three tandem HA epitope tags
