[The description below was written by a language model from this plasmid's Addgene catalogue record and pLannotate feature annotations shown in this document.]
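Description:
Thy-C73A-HA is an 11.8 kb plasmid built to express a mutant human KCNB1 (Kv2.1, also called DRK1) voltage-gated potassium channel in mouse brain, and it is catalogued as a mouse targeting/transgenesis vector. It is maintained in E. coli as a high-copy plasmid through a ColE1/pUC-type origin and is selected with ampicillin via the bla (β-lactamase) gene and its own promoter. The catalogue lists the backbone as pCI-neo. The annotated features, however, show only generic bacterial vector remnants (short fragments of lacZα, bom, rop and lacI). No CMV promoter, neomycin cassette or other pCI-neo-specific element was detected, so the actual backbone composition cannot be confirmed from the table.

The payload is the full-length human KCNB1 coding sequence carrying a C73A substitution. It is followed immediately at its C terminus by an HA epitope, which the software annotated as a fragment of a 3xHA tag and which allows the transgenic protein to be distinguished from endogenous mouse channel. The insert name, thy1.2-C73A-HA, indicates that expression is driven by a Thy1.2 cassette, a mouse regulatory region widely used for neuron-restricted transgene expression. This promoter is not annotated in the feature table, but roughly 4 kb of unannotated sequence lies upstream of the KCNB1 reading frame where such regulatory sequence would be expected to sit. The cloning sites are not recorded.

The associated publication concerns oxidation of KCNB1 channels as a cause of neurotoxicity and cognitive impairment in a mouse model of traumatic brain injury. Replacing cysteine 73 with alanine therefore presumably provides a variant altered in oxidation sensitivity for in vivo comparison, although the record does not state the mutation's effect explicitly.
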