Addgene plasmid #111542: Thy-C73A-HA
Purpose: For expression of human KCNB1 in mouse brain
Depositing lab: Federico Sesti. Depositing organization: Rutgers, The State University of New Jersey. Publication: Oxidation of KCNB1 Potassium Channels Causes Neurotoxicity and Cognitive Impairment in a Mouse Model of Traumatic Brain Injury. Yu W, Parakramaweera R, Teng S, Gowda M, Sharad Y, Thakker-Varia S, Alder J, Sesti F. J Neurosci. 2016 Oct 26;36(43):11084-11096. doi: 10.1523/JNEUROSCI.2273-16.2016. PubMed 27798188.
Backbone
  Vector backbone: pCI-neo
  Backbone manufacturer: Promega
  Vector type: Mouse Targeting
Growth in bacteria
  Bacterial resistance: Ampicillin, 100 μg/mL
  Growth temperature: 37°C
  Growth strain: DH5alpha
  Copy number: High Copy
Gene/Insert
  Gene/Insert name: thy1.2-C73A-HA (alt name: KCNB1)
  Species: H. sapiens (human)
  Mutation: C73A
  Entrez Gene: KCNB1 (a.k.a. DRK1, Kv2.1)
  Tag / fusion protein: HA (C terminal on insert)
  Cloning method: Restriction Enzyme; 5′ cloning site Unknown (unknown if destroyed); 3′ cloning site Unknown (unknown if destroyed)
Terms and licenses: Academic/Nonprofit Terms; Industry Terms: Not Available to Industry
How to cite: Thy-C73A-HA was a gift from Federico Sesti (Addgene plasmid # 111542 ; http://n2t.net/addgene:111542 ; RRID:Addgene_111542)
